Addgene plasmid #105964: hsp70:Arl13b-mKate2
Purpose: heat shock inducible transgenesis, primary cillium marker
Depositing lab: Caren Norden. Depositing organization: Max Planck Institute of Molecular Cell Biology and Genetics. Publication: Independent modes of ganglion cell translocation ensure correct lamination of the zebrafish retina. Icha J, Kunath C, Rocha-Martins M, Norden C. J Cell Biol. 2016 Oct 24;215(2):259-275. 10.1083/jcb.201604095 PubMed 27810916.
Backbone
  Vector backbone: GWpTol2Dest(R4-R3)pA
  Vector type: Bacterial Expression
Growth in bacteria
  Bacterial resistance: Ampicillin, 100 μg/mL
  Growth temperature: 37°C
  Growth strain: DH5alpha
  Copy number: High Copy
Gene/Insert
  Gene/Insert name: Arl13b
  Species: M. musculus (mouse)
  Entrez Gene: Arl13b (a.k.a. A530097K21Rik, A930014M17Rik, Arl2l1, C530009C10Rik, hnn)
  Tag / fusion protein: mKate2 (C terminal on insert)
  Cloning method: Gateway Cloning
Terms and licenses: Academic/Nonprofit Terms; Industry Terms: Not Available to Industry
How to cite: hsp70:Arl13b-mKate2 was a gift from Caren Norden (Addgene plasmid # 105964 ; http://n2t.net/addgene:105964 ; RRID:Addgene_105964)
