[The description below was written by a language model from this plasmid's Addgene catalogue record and pLannotate feature annotations shown in this document.]
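Description:
hsp70:Arl13b-mKate2 is a 7,776-nt Tol2 transposon-based transgenesis plasmid assembled by multisite Gateway cloning in the GWpTol2Dest(R4-R3)pA destination backbone. Although catalogued as a bacterial expression vector, bacteria serve only for propagation: the pBluescript-derived backbone carries a high-copy ColE1/pUC origin, an ampicillin resistance gene (AmpR) with its own promoter, and remnants of the lac promoter/operator region, a T3 promoter and an M13 origin fragment. The associated study concerns the zebrafish retina, which fits the Tol2 design. The annotated fragment matching medaka tyrosinase probably reflects the genomic context from which Tol2 was originally isolated; the transposon arms themselves are not called in the feature table.

The payload sits between the Gateway recombination scars. The region between attB4 and attB1 (about 1.5 kb) is unannotated but occupies the 5′ entry position, where the hsp70 heat-shock promoter named in the construct title would be expected. Between attB1 and attB2 lies the mouse Arl13b coding sequence, encoding a small GTP-binding protein that localizes specifically to cilia. It is followed, across the attB2 site, by the monomeric far-red fluorescent protein mKate2 as a C-terminal fusion between attB2 and attB3. An SV40 polyadenylation signal is annotated downstream on the opposite strand, along with a small large T antigen fragment typical of that SV40 segment.

According to the record, the construct is intended for heat-shock-inducible transgenesis, giving temporally controlled expression of a fluorescent marker of the primary cilium for live imaging.
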