Features (pLannotate 1.2.2; 20 found; start..end, strand, type, name):
      7..228     -  rep_origin     M13 ori (fragment) (sequence partly withheld): M13 bacteriophage origin of replication; arrow indicates direction of (+) strand synthesis
    228..515     +  CDS            tyr (fragment) (sequence partly withheld): TYRO_ORYLA - Also known as tyro. Experimental evidence at transcript level: Swiss-Prot protein existence level 2. This is a copper-containing oxidase that functions in the formation of pigments such as melanins and other polyphenolic compounds. From Oryzias latipes (Japanese rice fish) (Japanese killifish).
   1097..1117    +  protein_bind   attB4: mutant version of attB; core recombination site for the Gateway® BP reaction BP Clonase™
   2638..2658    +  protein_bind   attB1: mutant version of attB; core recombination site for the Gateway® BP reaction BP Clonase™
   2671..3945    +  CDS            Arl13b: AR13B_MOUSE - Also known as Arl2l1. Experimental evidence at protein level: Swiss-Prot protein existence level 1. Cilium-specific protein required to control the microtubule- based, ciliary axoneme structure. May act by maintaining the association between IFT subcomplexes A and B. Binds GTP but is not able to hydrolyze it; the GTPase activity remains unclear. Required to pattern the neural tube. Involved in cerebral cortex development: required for the initial formation of a polarized radial glial scaffold, the first step in the construction of the cerebral cortex, by regulating ciliary signal
   3950..3970    -  protein_bind   attB2: mutant version of attB; core recombination site for the Gateway® BP reaction BP Clonase™
   3973..4671    +  CDS            mKate2: monomeric far-red fluorescent protein (Shcherbo et al., 2009) mammalian codon-optimized
   4673..4693    -  protein_bind   attB3: mutant version of attB; core recombination site for the Gateway® BP reaction BP Clonase™
   4697..4717    +  CDS            lacZα (fragment): LacZα fragment of β-galactosidase; lacZ fragment
   4733..4867    -  polyA_signal   SV40 poly(A) signal: SV40 polyadenylation signal
   4890..4973    -  CDS            large T antigen (fragment): large T antigen from SV40 (simian virus 40)
   5539..5579    -  misc_feature   MCS (fragment): pBluescript multiple cloning site
   5592..5610    -  promoter       T3 promoter: promoter for bacteriophage T3 RNA polymerase
   5655..5671    -  protein_bind   lac operator: The lac repressor binds to the lac operator to inhibit transcription in E. coli. This inhibition can be relieved by adding lactose or isopropyl-β-D-thiogalactopyranoside (IPTG). lac repressor encoded by lacI
   5679..5709    -  promoter       lac promoter: promoter for the E. coli lac operon
   5724..5745    -  protein_bind   CAP binding site: CAP binding activates transcription in the presence of cAMP. E. coli catabolite activator protein
   5758..5850    -  CDS            lacI (fragment): lac repressor; lacI; The lac repressor binds to the lac operator to inhibit transcription in E. coli. This inhibition can be relieved by adding lactose or isopropyl-β-D-thiogalactopyranoside (IPTG).
   6033..6621    -  rep_origin     ori: high-copy-number ColE1/pMB1/pBR322/pUC origin of replication
   6792..7652    -  CDS            AmpR: β-lactamase; bla; confers resistance to ampicillin, carbenicillin, and related antibiotics
   7653..7757    -  promoter       AmpR promoter: bla
>Addgene plasmid #105964 | hsp70:Arl13b-mKate2 | addgene full sequence | sequence record 203776 | Addgene NGS Result
CCACCTAAATTGTAAGCGTTAATATTTTGTTAAAATTCGCGTTAAATTTTTGTTAAATCAGCTCATTTTT
TAACCAATAGGCCGAAATCGGCAAAATCCCTTATAAATCAAAAGAATAGACCGAGATAGGGT
[37 nt withheld, positions 133-169]
AAAGAACGTGGACTCCAACGTCAAAGG
[32 nt withheld, positions 197-228]
GCTGGCTAAGAACTCATCAGCCTCCCCGGTCCATCTACCCACGTACCAATGCACCAATTGGCCACAATGA
CGGCTACTACATGGTGCCATTCCTTCCTCTTTATAGGAATGGAGACTACCTCCTGTCCAACAATGCTCTT
GGATACGAGTACGCCTACCTGTTGGACCCAGGTCATTGCACAACACCAGAAATGCCCTCTGATCTGCAAA
AGACGTGAATATCTGTTCAGACACCCATATCCACTCTGTTCCACACAGGTCAGAGGTTTGTCCAGGAGTT
CTTGACAGAGGTGTAAAAAGTACTCAAAAATTTTACTCAAGTGAAAGTACAAGTACTTAGGGAAAATTTT
ACTCAATTAAAAGTAAAAGTATCTGGCTAGAATCTTACTTGAGTAAAAGTAAAAAAGTACTCCATTAAAA
TTGTACTTGAGTATTAAGGAAGTAAAAGTAAAAGCAAGAAAGAAAACTAGAGATTCTTGTTTAAGCTTTT
AATCTCAAAAAACATTAAATGAAATGCATACAAGGTTTTATCCTGCTTTAGAACTGTTTGTATTTAATTA
TCAAACTATAAGACAGACAATCTAATGCCAGTACACGCTACTCAAAGTTGTAAAACCTCAGATTTAACTT
CAGTAGAAGCTGATTCTCAAAATTGTTAGTGTCAAGCCTAGCTCTTTTGGGGCTGAAAAGCAATCCTGCA
GTGCTGAAAAGCCTCTCACAGGCAGCCGATGCGGGAAGAGGTGTATTAGTCTTGATAGAGAGGCTGCAAA
TAGCAGGAAACGTGAGCAGAGACTCCCTGGTGTCTGAAACACAGGCCAGATGGGCCCTCGAGCAGGAAAC
AGCTATGACCATGATTACGCCAAGCTATCAACTTTGTATAGAAAAGTTGCTTCAGGGGTGTCGCTTGGTT
ATTTCCAAAAATCAAATTAATTTTATTAAACTATTAGAACGAGCATGTTTTGTCTATATGCTACAGAAGA
TAAAAAATAATAGGAGTTAACAGTTATAAAACAACACACTTTGTTTCTATTGATTGTTGACCACACTGGG
GTCTCATTAAGTTAGATTAAAGACACACTAACTGGGTCAAAAGCAGCAGATTGATTTCATAGCACCAGGG
TAAACTTTCTAACACTTTTACGGCAATCATATACATTAAAATTAAATACAGACCACGACTGAACAAGGAG
GATGATCTCCAATATTAAACAAAGAGACTTGTGCCTATTTCTCTGAGGGTAAACATGACCTCTCAAGTTA
GCAAGTTGGTTTTAACACTACAAAAATAGTTAAGACTGCAATCCCAGAATAAAGTATTGGTTTTAACCAA
TCAATATAGTACAGTAAACATCCATTTGTTTTGTTGAAACGTTAAACAAATCTGACCAAAGCTATTAGCT
TATATAAAACAGGTTTGCCTTCTATGTAGCTGAAAACACCACAGGCCCGATTTTGCTACTGTGTAAAACA
TTTCAGCAAGATTTTTTTATTGCATTTTTTTTTACTGAATCGTTCAAACATTTTATCATTTTAGTTTGTT
CATTCATTGCAACTGGAAAAACAACACATCACACAACCGCACATATTTCAGCAATAAGTACAATAAAACA
CTCAAATAAAAAAAACATTTTAAATCTCTTTGTATTTTTGACCGCTGTTTCGCGTAATTTCACGGTAAAA
CTCTGGAAATCTCCACTACATTCCTCTCAGCGGCTCCTCTCAATGACAGCTGAAGAAGTGACGCGGCTGC
CTGCTGTGTTTTGATTGGTCGAATTCACTGGAGGCTTCCAGAACAGTGTAGAGTCTGAACGGGTGCGCGC
TCTGCTGTATTTAAAGGGCGAAAGAGAGACCGCAGAGAAACTCAACCGAAGAGAAGCGACTTGACAAAGA
AGAAAAGAGCAGCCTGACAGGACTTTTTCCCCGACGAGGTGTTTATTCGCTCTATTTAAGAATCTACTGT
AAGGTAAGTCTCAATATATTGTACTCTATTGGCTAATCAGAATTATATAGAGATTATATGTACTTAATGT
CAAAAAATCAACTTTGTATATGTAATCTTTTTACATGTGGACTGCCTATGTTCATCTTATTTTAGGTCTA
CTAGAAAATTATATTTCCCGTTTTCACAATAAGGATTTTTAAAAAAAGCAATGAACAGACGGGCATTTAC
TTTATGTTGCTGACATTATTTTATATGAGCATAATAACCATAAATACTAGCAAATGTCCTAAATGAATTT
GTGTTAATGTTGTCTACAAAAGAAAATTAGCGTTTTACTTGTACAACTAATAATAACTTGGTTATTAAGA
GAATTTCACTTGTTGACTAGAAAAATCCTTTCATAATGAAACAATTGCACCATAAATTGTATAAATATAA
AATTAATTCTAATTGTTTTTTTTTCCTGCCAAGTTTGTACAAAAAAGCAGGCTGGATGTTCCAGTCTGAT
GGCCAACTGCTGCAACTTGTTCAAGCGGTGGCGGGAGCCTGTCAGAAAGGTGACACTTGTGATGGTCGGC
CTTGATAATGCTGGTAAAACAGCCACAGCAAAGGGAATCCAAGGAGAGCATCCTGAAGACGTAGCTCCCA
CTGTTGGCTTTTCTAAAATTGATCTGAGACAAGGAAAGTTCCAAGTTACCATCTTTGACTTAGGAGGTGG
AAAAAGAATTCGGGGAATTTGGAAGAATTATTATGCTGAATCCTATGGGGTAATATTTGTTGTGGATTCC
AGTGATGAGGAGAGAATGGAAGAAACAAAGGAGACAATGTCCGAAGTGCTAAGACACCCGAGGATATCAG
GAAAGCCTATATTGGTGCTGGCCAACAAGCAAGACAAGGAGGGGGCTTTAGGCGAAGCGGATGTGATTGA
GTGTCTCTCGCTGGAGAAGCTGGTCAACGAGCACAAGTGCCTGTGTCAGATCGAACCTTGTTCAGCAGTC
TTGGGATATGGAAAGAAAATTGACAAGTCCATTAAAAAGGGGCTTTATTGGCTACTGCATATCATTGCAA
AGGACTTTGATGCCTTAAGTGAACGCATCCAGAAAGACACAACTGAACAGCGAGCTCTTGAGGAACAAGA
GAAACGTGAGAGGGCTGAACGAGTCCGGAAGTTAAGGGAAGAAAGAGAACGAGAGCAGACGGAACTTGAT
GGGACCAGTGGTCTGGCTGAGATTGACTCAGGACCAGTTCTTGCGAATCCTTTCCAACCCATTGCAGCTG
TAATCATTGAGAATGAAAAGAAGCAGGAAAAAGAGAAAAAGAAGCAGACCGTGGAGAAGGACAGTGATGT
TGGTCTCCTAGAACATAAAGTGGAGCCAGAGCAAGCAGCGCCTCAGAGTGAGGCAGATTGCTGCCTCCAA
AACCCTGACGAGCGAGTGGTGGACAGTTACAGGGAGGCACTGTCGCAGCAGCTGGACAGTGAGGATGAGC
AGGACCAGCGAGGGTCAGAGTCCGGGGAAAACAGTAAGAAGAAAACCAAGAAACTAAGAATGAAAAGGAG
TCATCGGGTAGAACCAGTCAATACAGACGAGTCTACTCCAAAGAGTCCCACGCCTCCCCAACCTCCCCCT
CCTGTTGGCTGGGGAACCCCCAAAGTCACTAGACTTCCAAAACTTGAGCCTCTTGGTGAAACACGTCACA
ATGATTTCTATGGGAAGCCGCTGCCTCCCCTGGCTGTGCGACAGAGACCTAACGGTGATGCTCAGGACAC
GATCTCAGACCCAGCTTTCTTGTACAAAGTGGGAATGGTGAGCGAGCTGATTAAGGAGAACATGCACATG
AAGCTGTACATGGAGGGCACCGTGAACAACCACCACTTCAAGTGCACATCCGAGGGCGAAGGCAAGCCCT
ACGAGGGCACCCAGACCATGAGAATCAAGGCGGTCGAGGGCGGCCCTCTCCCCTTCGCCTTCGACATCCT
GGCTACCAGCTTCATGTACGGCAGCAAAACCTTCATCAACCACACCCAGGGCATCCCCGACTTCTTTAAG
CAGTCCTTCCCCGAGGGCTTCACATGGGAGAGAGTCACCACATACGAAGACGGGGGCGTGCTGACCGCTA
CCCAGGACACCAGCCTCCAGGACGGCTGCCTCATCTACAACGTCAAGATCAGAGGGGTGAACTTCCCATC
CAACGGCCCTGTGATGCAGAAGAAAACACTCGGCTGGGAGGCCTCCACCGAGACCCTGTACCCCGCTGAC
GGCGGCCTGGAAGGCAGAGCCGACATGGCCCTGAAGCTCGTGGGCGGGGGCCACCTGATCTGCAACTTGA
AGACCACATACAGATCCAAGAAACCCGCTAAGAACCTCAAGATGCCCGGCGTCTACTATGTGGACAGAAG
ACTGGAAAGAATCAAGGAGGCCGACAAAGAGACCTACGTCGAGCAGCACGAGGTGGCTGTGGCCAGATAC
TGCGACCTCCCTAGCAAACTGGGGCACAGATGAGCAACTTTATTATACATAGTTGATAATTCACTGGCCG
TCGTTTTACGGTACCATCGATGATGATCCAGACATGATAAGATACATTGATGAGTTTGGACAAACCACAA
CTAGAATGCAGTGAAAAAAATGCTTTATTTGTGAAATTTGTGATGCTATTGCTTTATTTGTAACCATTAT
AAGCTGCAATAAACAAGTTAACAACAACAATTGCATTCATTTTATGTTTCAGGTTCAGGGGGAGGTGTGG
GAGGTTTTTTAAAGCAAGTAAAACCTCTACAAATGTGGTATGGCTGATTATGATCCTCTAGATCAGATCT
GCGAAGATACGGCCACGGGTGCTCTTGATCCTGTGGCTGATTTTGGACTGTGCTGCTCGCAGCTGCTGAT
GAATCACATACTTCCTCCATTTTCTTCCACTGATTGACTGTTATAATTTCCCTAATTTCCAGGTCAAGGT
GCTGTGCATTGTGGTAATAGATGTGACATGACGTCACTTCCAAAGGACCAATGAACATGTCTGACCAATT
TCATATAATGTGAAAACGATTTTCATAGGCAGAATAAATAACATTTAAATTAAACTGGGCATCAGCGCAA
TTCAATTGGTTTGGTAATAGCAAGGGAAAATAGAATGAAGTGATCTCCAAAAAATAAGTACTTTTTGACT
GTAAATAAAATTGTAAGGAGTAAAAAGTACTTTTTTTTCTAAAAAAATGTAATTAAGTAAAAGTAAAAGT
ATTGATTTTTAATTGTACTCAAGTAAAGTAAAAATCCCCAAAAATAATACTTAAGTACAGTAATCAAGTA
AAATTACTCAAGTACTTTACACCTCTGGTTCTTGACCCCCTACCTTCAGCAAGCCCAGCAGATCCACTAG
TTCTAGAGCGGCCGCCACCGCGGTGGAGCTCCAGCTTTTGTTCCCTTTAGTGAGGGTTAATTGCGCGCTT
GGCGTAATCATGGTCATAGCTGTTTCCTGTGTGAAATTGTTATCCGCTCACAATTCCACACAACATACGA
GCCGGAAGCATAAAGTGTAAAGCCTGGGGTGCCTAATGAGTGAGCTAACTCACATTAATTGCGTTGCGCT
CACTGCCCGCTTTCCAGTCGGGAAACCTGTCGTGCCAGCTGCATTAATGAATCGGCCAACGCGCGGGGAG
AGGCGGTTTGCGTATTGGGCGCTCTTCCGCTTCCTCGCTCACTGACTCGCTGCGCTCGGTCGTTCGGCTG
CGGCGAGCGGTATCAGCTCACTCAAAGGCGGTAATACGGTTATCCACAGAATCAGGGGATAACGCAGGAA
AGAACATGTGAGCAAAAGGCCAGCAAAAGGCCAGGAACCGTAAAAAGGCCGCGTTGCTGGCGTTTTTCCA
TAGGCTCCGCCCCCCTGACGAGCATCACAAAAATCGACGCTCAAGTCAGAGGTGGCGAAACCCGACAGGA
CTATAAAGATACCAGGCGTTTCCCCCTGGAAGCTCCCTCGTGCGCTCTCCTGTTCCGACCCTGCCGCTTA
CCGGATACCTGTCCGCCTTTCTCCCTTCGGGAAGCGTGGCGCTTTCTCATAGCTCACGCTGTAGGTATCT
CAGTTCGGTGTAGGTCGTTCGCTCCAAGCTGGGCTGTGTGCACGAACCCCCCGTTCAGCCCGACCGCTGC
GCCTTATCCGGTAACTATCGTCTTGAGTCCAACCCGGTAAGACACGACTTATCGCCACTGGCAGCAGCCA
CTGGTAACAGGATTAGCAGAGCGAGGTATGTAGGCGGTGCTACAGAGTTCTTGAAGTGGTGGCCTAACTA
CGGCTACACTAGAAGAACAGTATTTGGTATCTGCGCTCTGCTGAAGCCAGTTACCTTCGGAAAAAGAGTT
GGTAGCTCTTGATCCGGCAAACAAACCACCGCTGGTAGCGGTGGTTTTTTTGTTTGCAAGCAGCAGATTA
CGCGCAGAAAAAAAGGATCTCAAGAAGATCCTTTGATCTTTTCTACGGGGTCTGACGCTCAGTGGAACGA
AAACTCACGTTAAGGCATTTTGGTCATGAGATTATCAAAAAGGATCTTCACCTAGATCCTTTTAAATTAA
AAATGAAGTTTTAAATCAATCTAAAGTATATATGAGTAAACTTGGTCTGACAGTTACCAATGCTTAATCA
GTGAGGCACCTATCTCAGCGATCTGTCTATTTCGTTCATCCATAGTTGCCTGACTCCCCGTCGTGTAGAT
AACTACGATACGGGAGGGCTTACCATCTGGCCCCAGTGCTGCAATGATACCGCGAGACCCACGCTCACCG
GCTCCAGATTTATCAGCAATAAACCAGCCAGCCGGAAGGGCCGAGCGCAGAAGTGGTCCTGCAACTTTAT
CCGCCTCCATCCAGTCTATTAATTGTTGCCGGGAAGCTAGAGTAAGTAGTTCGCCAGTTAATAGTTTGCG
CAACGTTGTTGCCATTGCTACAGGCATCGTGGTGTCACGCTCGTCGTTTGGTATGGCTTCATTCAGCTCC
GGTTCCCAACGATCAAGGCGAGTTACATGATCCCCCATGTTGTGCAAAAAAGCGGTTAGCTCCTTCGGTC
CTCCGATCGTTGTCAGAAGTAAGTTGGCCGCAGTGTTATCACTCATGGTTATGGCAGCACTGCATAATTC
TCTTACTGTCATGCCATCCGTAAGATGCTTTTCTGTGACTGGTGAGTACTCAACCAAGTCATTCTGAGAA
TAGTGTATGCGGCGACCGAGTTGCTCTTGCCCGGCGTCAATACGGGATAATACCGCGCCACATAGCAGAA
CTTTAAAAGTGCTCATCATTGGAAAACGTTCTTCGGGGCGAAAACTCTCAAGGATCTTACCGCTGTTGAG
ATCCAGTTCGATGTAACCCACTCGTGCACCCAACTGATCTTCAGCATCTTTTACTTTCACCAGCGTTTCT
GGGTGAGCAAAAACAGGAAGGCAAAATGCCGCAAAAAAGGGAATAAGGGCGACACGGAAATGTTGAATAC
TCATACTCTTCCTTTTTCAATATTATTGAAGCATTTATCAGGGTTATTGTCTCATGAGCGGATACATATT
TGAATGTATTTAGAAAAATAAACAAATAGGGGTTCCGCGCACATTTCCCCGAAAAGTG
